>Addgene plasmid #86212 | pPonA-BI-Gl NORM-LacZA TER- LacZB | addgene full sequence | sequence record 169958 | Addgene NGS Result
GATCTCGGCCGCATATTAAGTGCATTGTTCTCGATACCGCTAAGTGCATTGTTCTCGTTAGCTCGATGGA
CAAGTGCATTGTTCTCTTGCTGAAAGCTCGATGGACAAGTGCATTGTTCTCTTGCTGAAAGCTCGATGGA
CAAGTGCATTGTTCTCTTGCTGAAAGCTCAGTACCCGGGTCGGAGTACGGATCTCGGCCGCATATTAAGT
GCATTGTTCTCGATACCGCTAAGTGCATTGTTCTCGTTAGCTCGATGGACAAGTGCATTGTTCTCTTGCT
GAAAGCTCGATGGACAAGTGCATTGTTCTCTTGCTGAAAGCTCGATGGACAAGTGCATTGTTCTCTTGCT
GAAAGCTCAGTACCCGGGTCGGAGTACGGATCTCGGCCGCATATTAAGTGCATTGTTCTCGATACCGCTA
AGTGCATTGTTCTCGTTAGCTCGATGGACAAGTGCATTGTTCTCTTGCTGAAAGCTCGATGGACAAGTGC
ATTGTTCTCTTGCTGAAAGCTCGATGGACAAGTGCATTGTTCTCTTGCTGAAAGCTCAGTACCCGGGTCG
GAGTACGGATCTCGGCCGCATATTAAGTGCATTGTTCTCGATACCGCTAAGTGCATTGTTCTCGTTAGCT
CGATGGACAAGTGCATTGTTCTCTTGCTGAAAGCTCGATGGACAAGTGCATTGTTCTCTTGCTGAAAGCT
CGATGGACAAGTGCATTGTTCTCTTGCTGAAAGCTCAGTACCCGGGTCGGAGTACGGATCTCGGCCGCAT
ATTAAGTGCATTGTTCTCGATACCGCTAAGTGCATTGTTCTCGTTAGCTCGATGGACAAGTGCATTGTTC
TCTTGCTGAAAGCTCGATGGACAAGTGCATTGTTCTCTTGCTGAAAGCTCGATGGACAAGTGCATTGTTC
TCTTGCTGAAAGCTCAGTACCCGGGTCGGAGTACGGATCTCGGCCGCATATTAAGTGCATTGTTCTCGAT
ACCGCTAAGTGCATTGTTCTCGTTAGCTCGATGGACAAGTGCATTGTTCTCTTGCTGAAAGCTCGATGGA
CAAGTGCATTGTTCTCTTGCTGAAAGCTCGATGGACAAGTGCATTGTTCTCTTGCTGAAAGCTCAGTACC
CGGGTCGGAGTACGGATCTCGGCCGCATATTAAGTGCATTGTTCTCGATACCGCTAAGTGCATTGTTCTC
GTTAGCTCGATGGACAAGTGCATTGTTCTCTTGCTGAAAGCTCGATGGACAAGTGCATTGTTCTCTTGCT
GAAAGCTCGATGGACAAGTGCATTGTTCTCTTGCTGAAAGCTCAGTACCCGGGTCGGAGTACGGATCTCG
GCCGCATATTAAGTGCATTGTTCTCGATACCGCTAAGTGCATTGTTCTCGTTAGCTCGATGGACAAGTGC
ATTGTTCTCTTGCTGAAAGCTCGATGGACAAGTGCATTGTTCTCTTGCTGAAAGCTCGATGGACAAGTGC
ATTGTTCTCTTGCTGAAAGCTCAGTACCCGGGTCGGAGTACGGATCTCGGCCGCATATTAAGTGCATTGT
TCTCGATACCGCTAAGTGCATTGTTCTCGTTAGCTCGATGGACAAGTGCATTGTTCTCTTGCTGAAAGCT
CGATGGACAAGTGCATTGTTCTCTTGCTGAAAGCTCGATGGACAAGTGCATTGTTCTCTTGCTGAAAGCT
CAGTACCCGGGTCGGAGTACTGCCCCGCCCCTAGCGATTAGCCCCGGCCCCGCATAGCTCCGCCCCGGGA
GTACCCTCGACCGCCGGAGTATAAATAGAGGCGCTTCGTCTACGGAGCGACAATTCAATTCAAACAAGCA
AAGTGAACACGTCGCTAAGCGAAAGCTAAGCAAATAAACAAGCGCAGCTGAACAAGCTAAACAATCTGCA
GTAAAGTGCAAGTTAAAGTGAATCAATTAAAAGTAACCAGCAACCAAGTAAATCAACTGCAACTACTGAA
ATCTGCCAAGAAGTAATTATTGAATACAAGAAGACAACTCTGAATACTTTCAAAAGTTACCGAGAAAGAA
GAACTCAGACACGAGCTCGGTACCCGGGGATCCTCTAGTCAGGGGGATGGTGCACCTGACTCCTGAGGAG
AAGTCTGCCGTTACTGCCCTGTGGGGCAAGGTGAACGTGGATGAAGTTGGTGGTGAGGCCCTGGGCAGGT
TGGTATCAAGGTTACAAGACAGGTTTAAGGAGACCAATAGAAACTGGGCATGTGGAGACAGAGAAGACTC
TTGGGTTTCTGATAGGCACTGACTCTCTCTGCCTATTGGTCTATTTTCCCACCCTTAGGCTGCTGGTGGT
CTACCCTTGGACCCAGAGGTTCTTTGAGTCCTTTGGGGATCTGTCCACTCCTGATGCTGTTATGGGCAAC
CCTAAGGTGAAGGCTCATGGCAAGAAAGTGCTCGGTGCCTTTAGTGATGGCCTGGCTCACCTGGACAACC
TCAAGGGCACCTTTGCCACACTGAGTGAGCTGCACTGTGACAAGCTGCACGTGGATCCTGAGAACTTCAG
GGTGAGTCTGATGGGCACCTCCTGGGTTTCCTTCCCCTGGCTATTCTGCTCAACCTTCCTATCAGAAAAA
AAGGGGAAGCGATTCTAGGGAGCAGTCTCCATGACTGTGTGTGGAGTGTTGACAAGAGTTCGGATATTTT
ATTCTCTACTCAGAATTGCTGCTCCCCCTCACTCTGTTCTGTGTTGTCATTTCCTCTTTCTTTGGTAAGC
TTTTAATTTCCAGTTGCATTTTACTAAATTAATTAAGCTGGTTATTTACTTCCCATCCTGATATCAGCTT
CCCCTCCTCCTTTCCTCCCAGTCCTTCTCTCTCTCCTCTCTCTTTCTCTAATCCTTTCCTTTCCCTCAGT
TCATTTCTTCTTCTTTGATCTACGTTTGTTTGTCTTTTTAAATATTGCCTTGTAACTTGCTCAGAGGACA
AGGAAGATATGTCCCTGTTTCTTCTCATAGCTCTCAAGAATAGTAGCATAATTGGCTTTTATGCCAGGGT
GACAGGGGAAGAATATATTTTACATATAAATTCTGTTTGACATAGGATTCTTATAATAATTTGTCAGTAG
TTTAAGGTTGCAAACAAATGTCTTTGTAAATAAGCCTGCAGTATCTGGTATTTTTGCTCTACAGTTATGT
TGATGGTTCTTCCATATTCCCACAGCTCCTGGGCAATATGATCGTGATTGTGCTGGGCCACCACCTGGGC
AAGGATTTCACCCCCGCTGCACAGGCTGCCTTCCAGAAGGTGGTGGCTGGAGTGGCCACTGCCCTGGCTC
ACAAGTACCACTAAACCCGGTACCAGGCCAGACGCGAATTATTTTTGATGGCGTTAACTCGGCGTTTCAT
CTGTGGTGCAACGGGCGCTGGGTCGGTTACGGCCAGGACAGTCGTTTGCCGTCTGAATTTGACCTGAGCG
CATTTTTACGCGCCGGAGAAAACCGCCTCGCGGTGATGGTGCTGCGCTGGAGTGACGGCAGTTATCTGGA
AGATCAGGATATGTGGCGGATGAGCGGCATTTTCCGTGACGTCTCGTTGCTGCATAAACCGACTACACAA
ATCAGCGATTTCCATGTTGCCACTCGCTTTAATGATGATTTCAGCCGCGCTGTACTGGAGGCTGAAGTTC
AGATGGTACCGTGAGGGTTCAGGTCTGACCTTGGGGCTGACGCGTGCTAGCGCGGCCGCATCGATAAGCT
TGTCGACGATATCTCCAGAGGATCATAATCAGCCATACCACATTTGTAGAGGTTTTACTTGCTTTAAAAA
ACCTCCCACACCTCCCCCTGAACCTGAAACATAAAATGAATGCAATTGTTGTTGTTAACTTGTTTATTGC
AGCTTATAATGGTTACAAATAAAGCAATAGCATCACAAATTTCACAAATAAAGCATTTTTTTCACTGCCC
CGAGCTTCCTCGCTCACTGACTCGCTGCGCTCGGTCGTTCGGCTGCGGCGAGCGGTATCAGCTCACTCAA
AGGCGGTAATACGGTTATCCACAGAATCAGGGGATAACGCAGGAAAGAACATGTGAGCAAAAGGCCAGCA
AAAGGCCAGGAACCGTAAAAAGGCCGCGTTGCTGGCGTTTTTCCATAGGCTCCGCCCCCCTGACGAGCAT
CACAAAAATCGACGCTCAAGTCAGAGGTGGCGAAACCCGACAGGACTATAAAGATACCAGGCGTTTCCCC
CTGGAAGCTCCCTCGTGCGCTCTCCTGTTCCGACCCTGCCGCTTACCGGATACCTGTCCGCCTTTCTCCC
TTCGGGAAGCGTGGCGCTTTCTCATAGCTCACGCTGTAGGTATCTCAGTTCGGTGTAGGTCGTTCGCTCC
AAGCTGGGCTGTGTGCACGAACCCCCCGTTCAGCCCGACCGCTGCGCCTTATCCGGTAACTATCGTCTTG
AGTCCAACCCGGTAAGACACGACTTATCGCCACTGGCAGCAGCCACTGGTAACAGGATTAGCAGAGCGAG
GTATGTAGGCGGTGCTACAGAGTTCTTGAAGTGGTGGCCTAACTACGGCTACACTAGAAGAACAGTATTT
GGTATCTGCGCTCTGCTGAAGCCAGTTACCTTCGGAAAAAGAGTTGGTAGCTCTTGATCCGGCAAACAAA
CCACCGCTGGTAGCGGTGGTTTTTTTGTTTGCAAGCAGCAGATTACGCGCAGAAAAAAAGGATCTCAAGA
AGATCCTTTGATCTTTTCTACGGGGTCTGACGCTCAGTGGAACGAAAACTCACGTTAAGGGATTTTGGTC
ATGAGATTATCAAAAAGGATCTTCACCTAGATCCTTTTAAATTAAAAATGAAGTTTTAAATCAATCTAAA
GTATATATGAGTAAACTTGGTCTGACAGTTACCAATGCTTAATCAGTGAGGCACCTATCTCAGCGATCTG
TCTATTTCGTTCATCCATAGTTGCCTGACTCCCCGTCGTGTAGATAACTACGATACGGGAGGGCTTACCA
TCTGGCCCCAGTGCTGCAATGATACCGCGAGACCCACGCTCACCGGCTCCAGATTTATCAGCAATAAACC
AGCCAGCCGGAAGGGCCGAGCGCAGAAGTGGTCCTGCAACTTTATCCGCCTCCATCCAGTCTATTAATTG
TTGCCGGGAAGCTAGAGTAAGTAGTTCGCCAGTTAATAGTTTGCGCAACGTTGTTGCCATTGCTACAGGC
ATCGTGGTGTCACGCTCGTCGTTTGGTATGGCTTCATTCAGCTCCGGTTCCCAACGATCAAGGCGAGTTA
CATGATCCCCCATGTTGTGCAAAAAAGCGGTTAGCTCCTTCGGTCCTCCGATCGTTGTCAGAAGTAAGTT
GGCCGCAGTGTTATCACTCATGGTTATGGCAGCACTGCATAATTCTCTTACTGTCATGCCATCCGTAAGA
TGCTTTTCTGTGACTGGTGAGTACTCAACCAAGTCATTCTGAGAATAGTGTATGCGGCGACCGAGTTGCT
CTTGCCCGGCGTCAACACGGGATAATACCGCGCCACATAGCAGAACTTTAAAAGTGCTCATCATTGGAAA
ACGTTCTTCGGGGCGAAAACTCTCAAGGATCTTACCGCTGTTGAGATCCAGTTCGATGTAACCCACTCGT
GCACCCAACTGATCTTCAGCATCTTTTACTTTCACCAGCGTTTCTGGGTGAGCAAAAACAGGAAGGCAAA
ATGCCGCAAAAAAGGGAATAAGGGCGACACGGAAATGTTGAATACTCATACTCTTCCTTTTTCAATATTA
TTGAAGCATTTATCAGGGTTATTGTCTCATGAGCGGATACATATTTGAATGTATTTAGAAAAATAAACAA
ATAGGGGTTCCGCGCACATTTCCCCGAAAAGTGCCACCTGACGTCGGCAGTGAAAAAAATGCTTTATTTG
TGAAATTTGTGATGCTATTGCTTTATTTGTAACCATTATAAGCTGCAATAAACAAGTTAACAACAACAAT
TGCATTCATTTTATGTTTCAGGTTCAGGGGGAGGTGTGGGAGGTTTTTTAAAGCAAGTAAAACCTCTACA
AATGTGGTATGGCTGATTATGATCCTCTAGACTGCAGCCTCAGGAGATCTCCCCAAGGTCAGACTGAACC
CACACGGTACCGCTGGATGCGGCGTGCGGTCGGCAAAGACCAGACCGTTCATACAGAACTGGCGATCGTT
CGGCGTATCGCCAAAATCACCGCCGTAAGCCGACCACGGGTTGCCGTTTTCATCATATTTAATCAGCGAC
TGATCCACCCAGTCCCAGACGAAGTCGCCCTGTAAACGGGGATACTGACGAAACGCCTGCCAGTATTTAG
CGAAACCGCCAAGACTGTTACCCATCGCGTGGGCGTATTCGCAAAGGATCAGCGGGCGCGTCTCTCCAGG
TAGCGAAAGCCATTTTTTGATGGACCATTTCGGCACAGCCGGGAAGGGCTGGTCTTCATCCGGTACCGGG
TTTAGTGGTACTTGTGAGCCAGGGCAGTGGCCACTCCAGCCACCACCTTCTGGAAGGCAGCCTGTGCAGC
GGGGGTGAAATCCTTGCCCAGGTGGTGGCCCAGCACAATCACGATCATATTGCCCAGGAGCTGTGGGAAT
ATGGAAGAACCATCAACATAACTGTAGAGCAAAAATACCAGATACTGCAGGCTTATTTACAAAGACATTT
GTTTGCAACCTTAAACTACTGACAAATTATTATAAGAATCCTATGTCAAACAGAATTTATATGTAAAATA
TATTCTTCCCCTGTCACCCTGGCATAAAAGCCAATTATGCTACTATTCTTGAGAGCTATGAGAAGAAACA
GGGACATATCTTCCTTGTCCTCTGAGCAAGTTACAAGGCAATATTTAAAAAGACAAACAAACGTAGATCA
AAGAAGAAGAAATGAACTGAGGGAAAGGAAAGGATTAGAGAAAGAGAGAGGAGAGAGAGAAGGACTGGGA
GGAAAGGAGGAGGGGAAGCTGATATCAGGATGGGAAGTAAATAACCAGCTTAATTAATTTAGTAAAATGC
AACTGGAAATTAAAAGCTTACCAAAGAAAGAGGAAATGACAACACAGAACAGAGTGAGGGGGAGCAGCAA
TTCTGAGTAGAGAATAAAATATCCGAACTCTTGTCAACACTCCACACACAGTCATGGAGACTGCTCCCTA
GAATCGCTTCCCCTTTTTTTCTGATAGGAAGGTTGAGCAGAATAGCCAGGGGAAGGAAACCCAGGAGGTG
CCCATCAGACTCACCCTGAAGTTCTCAGGATCCACGTGCAGCTTGTCACAGTGCAGCTCACTCAGTGTGG
CAAAGGTGCCCTTGAGGTTGTCCAGGTGAGCCAGGCCATCACTAAAGGCACCGAGCACTTTCTTGCCATG
AGCCTTCACCTTAGGGTTGCCCATAACAGCATCAGGAGTGGACAGATCCCCAAAGGACTCAAAGAACCTC
TAGGTCCAAGGGTAGACCACCAGCAGCCTAAGGGTGGGAAAATAGACCAATAGGCAGAGAGAGTCAGTGC
CTATCAGAAACCCAAGAGTCTTCTCTGTCTCCACATGCCCAGTTTCTATTGGTCTCCTTAAACCTGTCTT
GTAACCTTGATACCAACCTGCCCAGGGCCTCACCACCAACTTCATCCACGTTCACCTTGCCCCACAGGGC
AGTAACGGCAGACTTCTCCTCAGGAGTCAGGTGCACCATGGCATATGGTGTCTGAGTTCTTCTTTCTCGG
TAACTTTTGAAAGTATTCAGAGTTGTCTTCTTGTATTCAATAATTACTTCTTGGCAGATTTCAGTAGTTG
CAGTTGATTTACTTGGTTGCTGGTTACTTTTAATTGATTCACTTTAACTTGCACTTTACTGCAGATTGTT
TAGCTTGTTCAGCTGCGCTTGTTTATTTGCTTAGCTTTCGCTTAGCGACGTGTTCACTTTGCTTGTTTGA
ATTGAATTGTCGCTCCGTAGACGAAGCGCCTCTATTTATACTCCGGCGGTCGAGGGTACTCCCGGGGCGG
AGCTATGCGGGGCCGGGGCTAATCGCTAGGGGCGGGGCAGT
Features (pLannotate 1.2.2; 18 found; start..end, strand, type, name):
   1764..2002    +  promoter       hsp70 promoter: Drosophila melanogaster hsp70Bb promoter
   2042..2068    +  misc_feature   MCS (fragment): pUC18/19 multiple cloning site
   2077..2172    +  CDS            HBB (fragment): HBB_HUMAN - Experimental evidence at protein level: Swiss-Prot protein existence level 1. [Spinorphin]: functions as an endogenous inhibitor of enkephalin-degrading enzymes such as DPP3, and as a selective antagonist of the P2RX3 receptor which is involved in pain signaling, these properties implicate it as a regulator of pain and inflammation. From Homo sapiens (Human).
   2204..2536    +  CDS            HBB (fragment): HBB_HAPGR - Experimental evidence at protein level: Swiss-Prot protein existence level 1. Involved in oxygen transport from the lung to the various peripheral tissues. From Hapalemur griseus (Gray gentle lemur) (Eastern lesser bamboo lemur).
   3179..3301    +  CDS            HBB: HBB_COLGU - Experimental evidence at transcript level: Swiss-Prot protein existence level 2. Involved in oxygen transport from the lung to the various peripheral tissues. From Colobus guereza (Mantled guereza) (Eastern black-and-white colobus monkey).
   3315..3645    +  CDS            lacZ (fragment): β-galactosidase; lacZ
   3731..3814    +  CDS            large T antigen (fragment): large T antigen from SV40 (simian virus 40)
   3837..3918    +  polyA_signal   SV40 poly(A) signal: SV40 polyadenylation signal
   4100..4688    -  rep_origin     ori: high-copy-number ColE1/pMB1/pBR322/pUC origin of replication
   4859..5719    -  CDS            AmpR: β-lactamase; bla; confers resistance to ampicillin, carbenicillin, and related antibiotics
   5720..5824    -  promoter       AmpR promoter: bla
   5857..5938    -  polyA_signal   SV40 poly(A) signal: SV40 polyadenylation signal
   5961..6044    -  CDS            large T antigen (fragment): large T antigen from SV40 (simian virus 40)
   6101..6431    -  CDS            lacZ (fragment): β-galactosidase; lacZ
   6445..6567    -  CDS            HBB: HBB_COLGU - Experimental evidence at transcript level: Swiss-Prot protein existence level 2. Involved in oxygen transport from the lung to the various peripheral tissues. From Colobus guereza (Mantled guereza) (Eastern black-and-white colobus monkey).
   7210..7542    -  CDS            HBB (fragment): HBB_HAPGR - Experimental evidence at protein level: Swiss-Prot protein existence level 1. Involved in oxygen transport from the lung to the various peripheral tissues. From Hapalemur griseus (Gray gentle lemur) (Eastern lesser bamboo lemur).
   7574..7669    -  CDS            HBB (fragment): HBB_HUMAN - Experimental evidence at protein level: Swiss-Prot protein existence level 1. [Spinorphin]: functions as an endogenous inhibitor of enkephalin-degrading enzymes such as DPP3, and as a selective antagonist of the P2RX3 receptor which is involved in pain signaling, these properties implicate it as a regulator of pain and inflammation. From Homo sapiens (Human).
   7718..7956    -  promoter       hsp70 promoter: Drosophila melanogaster hsp70Bb promoter
