[The description below was written by a language model from this plasmid's Addgene catalogue record and pLannotate feature annotations shown in this document.]
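Description:
pPonA-BI-Gl NORM-LacZA TER-LacZB is an approximately 8 kb mammalian expression plasmid built on the pPonA backbone and designed to report on nonsense-mediated mRNA decay (NMD). It is propagated in E. coli through a high-copy ColE1/pUC-type origin and selected with ampicillin via the bla gene and its native promoter. No mammalian selection marker is annotated.

The payload is a pair of divergently oriented beta-globin transcription units. Each begins with a minimal Drosophila hsp70 promoter, the core promoter typically placed downstream of ecdysone response elements in ponasterone A-inducible systems. The response elements themselves are not annotated, and induction would require an ecdysone receptor supplied separately. Each unit carries a beta-globin gene annotated as three separated coding segments, consistent with retention of introns, which matters because NMD depends on splicing-deposited marks downstream of a stop codon. The lemur and colobus labels on some segments are annotation homology matches; the record lists the insert as human and mouse. After the globin sequence comes a roughly 330 bp lacZ fragment, then SV40 sequence that includes a large T antigen fragment and the polyadenylation signal.

According to the record, one copy is the normal (NORM) gene tagged with lacZA, and the other, in MCS II, carries the 39TER premature termination codon and is tagged with lacZB. The feature table does not indicate which strand holds which version. The distinct lacZ tags presumably allow the two transcripts to be told apart, for example by hybridisation probes. Co-induction from a shared bidirectional promoter lets the PTC-containing and normal mRNAs be compared within the same cell, supporting temporal and spatial analysis of NMD.
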