Addgene plasmid #86212: pPonA-BI-Gl NORM-LacZA TER- LacZB
Purpose: beta Globin NMD construct with and without PTC under Bi-directional Ponasterone A inducible promoter
Depositing lab: Robert Singer. Depositing organization: Albert Einstein College of Medicine. Publication: Temporal and spatial characterization of nonsense-mediated mRNA decay. Trcek T, Sato H, Singer RH, Maquat LE. Genes Dev. 2013 Mar 1;27(5):541-51. doi: 10.1101/gad.209635.112. Epub 2013 Feb 21. PubMed 23431032.
Backbone
  Vector backbone: pPonA
  Total vector size (bp): 8020
  Vector type: Mammalian Expression ; Ponasterone A inducible promoter
Growth in bacteria
  Bacterial resistance: Ampicillin, 100 μg/mL
  Growth temperature: 37°C
  Growth strain: DH5alpha
  Copy number: Unknown
Gene/Insert
  Gene/Insert name: beta-Globin
  Species: H. sapiens (human), M. musculus (mouse)
  Mutation: 39TER in beta Globin in MCS II
  Entrez Gene: HBB (a.k.a. CD113t-C, ECYT6, beta-globin); Hbb
  Promoter: Ponasterone A inducible
  Tag / fusion protein: lacZA or lacZB (C terminal on insert)
  Cloning method: Restriction Enzyme; 5′ cloning site SacI (unknown if destroyed); 3′ cloning site NheI (unknown if destroyed)
  Sequencing primers: 5′ CTCAGACACGAGCTCGGTACC; 3′ CGATGCGGCCGCGCTAGC
Terms and licenses: Academic/Nonprofit Terms; Industry Terms: Not Available to Industry
How to cite: pPonA-BI-Gl NORM-LacZA TER- LacZB was a gift from Robert Singer (Addgene plasmid # 86212 ; http://n2t.net/addgene:86212 ; RRID:Addgene_86212)
